>Addgene plasmid #236903 | CLK3-HiBiT Fusion Vector | addgene full sequence | sequence record 473383 | Addgene NGS Result
TCAATATTGGCCATTAGCCATATTATTCATTGGTTATATAGCATAAATCAATATTGGCTATTGGCCATTG
CATACGTTGTATCTATATCATAATATGTACATTTATATTGGCTCATGTCCAATATGACCGCCATGTTGGC
ATTGATTATTGACTAGTTATTAATAGTAATCAATTACGGGGTCATTAGTTCATAGCCCATATATGGAGTT
CCGCGTTACATAACTTACGGTAAATGGCCCGCCTGGCTGACCGCCCAACGACCCCCGCCCATTGACGTCA
ATAATGACGTATGTTCCCATAGTAACGCCAATAGGGACTTTCCATTGACGTCAATGGGTGGAGTATTTAC
GGTAAACTGCCCACTTGGCAGTACATCAAGTGTATCATATGCCAAGTCCGCCCCCTATTGACGTCAATGA
CGGTAAATGGCCCGCCTGGCATTATGCCCAGTACATGACCTTACGGGACTTTCCTACTTGGCAGTACATC
TACGTATTAGTCATCGCTATTACCATGGTGATGCGGTTTTGGCAGTACACCAATGGGCGTGGATAGCGGT
TTGACTCACGGGGATTTCCAAGTCTCCACCCCATTGACGTCAATGGGAGTTTGTTTTGGCACCAAAATCA
ACGGGACTTTCCAAAATGTCGTAATAACCCCGCCCCGTTGACGCAAATGGGCGGTAGGCGTGTACGGTGG
GAGGTCTATATAAGCAGAGCTGGTTTAGTGAACCGTCAGATCACTAGAAGCTTTATTGCGGTAGTTTATC
ACAGTTAAATTGCTAACGCAGTCAGTGCTTCTGACACAACAGTCTCGAACTTAAGCTGCAGAAGTTGGTC
GTGAGGCACTGGGCAGGTAAGTATCAAGGTTACAAGACAGGTTTAAGGAGACCAATAGAAACTGGGCTTG
TCGAGACAGAGAAGACTCTTGCGTTTCTGATAGGCACCTATTGGTCTTACTGACATCCACTTTGCCTTTC
TCTCCACAGGTGTCCACTCCCAGTTCAATTACAGCTCTTAAGGCTAGAGTATTAATACGACTCACTATAG
GGCTAGCGATCGCCATGCACCACTGTAAACGGTACCGATCACCGGAACCAGATCCCTACCTCAGCTATCG
ATGGAAGCGCCGCCGGAGTTATTCTCGAGAACATGAAGGACGCCTTCGCTATCCGTCCCGCAGAGAACCG
CCCCCAAGGCGAAGTCGATCACGCAGTCATGACCGCCTTCCCTATCAACGGAGGTATCGGGAGCGAAGAG
ACAGCGATACATATCGGTGTGAGGAACGGTCTCCTAGCTTCGGCGAAGATTACTACGGTCCCAGTCGAAG
CCGCCATCGACGCAGGTCCAGGGAAAGGGGACCGTATCGAACAAGAAAGCACGCTCATCACTGCCATAAA
CGACGGACTAGGTCTTGTAGCAGTGCTAGCTCACGAAGTCAACAGTCATCTAAGCGCAGCTCAAGATCTG
TAGAGGACGACAAAGAAGGACATCTTGTATGCCGAATCGGTGATTGGCTTCAGGAACGGTATGAGATTGT
GGGAAATTTGGGAGAAGGAACATTTGGGAAGGTTGTGGAGTGTTTGGACCACGCTCGCGGTAAAAGTCAA
GTAGCTCTCAAAATCATCCGCAATGTAGGGAAGTATCGCGAGGCGGCGCGGCTCGAAATCAACGTGCTTA
AGAAGATTAAGGAGAAGGACAAAGAGAACAAATTTCTTTGCGTTCTCATGAGTGACTGGTTTAACTTTCA
TGGCCACATGTGCATTGCCTTTGAGCTCCTGGGCAAGAACACCTTTGAGTTCCTGAAGGAGAATAACTTC
CAGCCTTACCCCCTACCACATGTCCGGCACATGGCCTACCAGCTCTGCCACGCCCTTAGATTTCTGCATG
AGAATCAGCTGACCCATACAGACTTGAAACCAGAGAACATCCTGTTTGTGAATTCTGAGTTTGAAACCCT
CTACAATGAGCACAAGAGCTGTGAGGAGAAGTCAGTGAAGAACACCAGCATCCGAGTGGCTGACTTTGGC
AGTGCCACATTTGACCATGAGCACCACACCACCATTGTGGCCACCCGTCACTATCGCCCGCCTGAGGTGA
TCCTTGAGCTGGGCTGGGCACAGCCCTGTGACGTCTGGAGCATTGGCTGCATTCTCTTTGAGTACTACCG
GGGCTTCACACTCTTCCAGACCCACGAAAACCGAGAGCACCTGGTGATGATGGAGAAGATCCTAGGGCCC
ATCCCATCACACATGATCCACCGTACCAGGAAGCAGAAATATTTCTACAAAGGGGGCCTAGTTTGGGATG
AGAACAGCTCTGACGGCCGGTATGTGAAGGAGAACTGCAAACCTCTGAAGAGTTACATGCTCCAAGACTC
CCTGGAGCACGTGCAGCTGTTTGACCTGATGAGGAGGATGTTAGAATTTGACCCTGCCCAGCGCATCACA
CTGGCCGAGGCCCTGCTGCACCCCTTCTTTGCTGGCCTGACCCCTGAGGAGCGGTCCTTCCACACCAGCC
GCAACCCAAGCAGAGTTTCTCAAGGCAGTTCAGGTGGCTCGAGCGGTGTGAGCGGCTGGCGGCTGTTCAA
GAAGATTAGCTAAGGCCGCGACTCTAGAGTCGACCTGCAGGCATGCAAGCTGATCCGGCTGCTAACAAAG
CCCGAAAGGAAGCTGAGTTGGCTGCTGCCACCGCTGAGCAATAACTAGCATAACCCCTTGGGGCGGCCGC
TTCGAGCAGACATGATAAGATACATTGATGAGTTTGGACAAACCACAACTAGAATGCAGTGAAAAAAATG
CTTTATTTGTGAAATTTGTGATGCTATTGCTTTATTTGTAACCATTATAAGCTGCAATAAACAAGTTAAC
AACAACAATTGCATTCATTTTATGTTTCAGGTTCAGGGGGAGATGTGGGAGGTTTTTTTAAGCAAGTAAA
ACCTCTACAAATGTGGTAAAATCGAATTTTAACAAAATATTAACGCTTACAATTTCCTGATGCGGTATTT
TCTCCTTACGCATCTGTGCGGTATTTCACACCGCATACGCGGATCTGCGCAGCACCATGGCCTGAAATAA
CCTCTGAAAGAGGAACTTGGTTAGGTACCTTCTGAGGCGGAAAGAACCAGCTGTGGAATGTGTGTCAGTT
AGGGTGTGGAAAGTCCCCAGGCTCCCCAGCAGGCAGAAGTATGCAAAGCATGCATCTCAATTAGTCAGCA
ACCAGGTGTGGAAAGTCCCCAGGCTCCCCAGCAGGCAGAAGTATGCAAAGCATGCATCTCAATTAGTCAG
CAACCATAGTCCCGCCCCTAACTCCGCCCATCCCGCCCCTAACTCCGCCCAGTTCCGCCCATTCTCCGCC
CCATGGCTGACTAATTTTTTTTATTTATGCAGAGGCCGAGGCCGCCTCGGCCTCTGAGCTATTCCAGAAG
TAGTGAGGAGGCTTTTTTGGAGGCCTAGGCTTTTGCAAAAAGCTTAATTAACTGTTGACAATTAATCATC
GGCATAGTATATCGGCATAGTATAATACGACAAGGTGAGGAACTAAACCCAGGAGGCAGATCATGATTGA
ACAAGATGGATTGCACGCAGGTTCTCCGGCCGCTTGGGTGGAGAGGCTATTCGGCTATGACTGGGCACAA
CAGACAATCGGCTGCTCTGATGCCGCCGTGTTCCGGCTGTCAGCGCAGGGGCGCCCGGTTCTTTTTGTCA
AGACCGACCTGTCCGGTGCCCTGAATGAACTGCAGGACGAGGCAGCGCGGCTATCGTGGCTGGCCACGAC
GGGCGTTCCTTGCGCAGCTGTGCTCGACGTTGTCACTGAAGCGGGAAGGGACTGGCTGCTATTGGGCGAA
GTGCCGGGGCAGGATCTCCTGTCATCTCACCTTGCTCCTGCCGAGAAAGTATCCATCATGGCTGATGCAA
TGCGGCGGCTGCATACGCTTGATCCGGCTACCTGCCCATTCGACCACCAAGCGAAACATCGCATCGAGCG
AGCACGTACTCGGATGGAAGCCGGTCTTGTCGATCAGGATGATCTGGACGAAGAGCATCAGGGGCTCGCG
CCAGCCGAACTGTTCGCCAGGCTCAAGGCGCGCATGCCCGACGGCGAGGATCTCGTCGTGACCCATGGCG
ATGCCTGCTTGCCGAATATCATGGTGGAAAATGGCCGCTTTTCTGGATTCATCGACTGTGGCCGGCTGGG
TGTGGCGGACCGCTATCAGGACATAGCGTTGGCTACCCGTGATATTGCTGAAGAGCTTGGCGGCGAATGG
GCTGACCGCTTCCTCGTGCTTTACGGTATCGCCGCTCCCGATTCGCAGCGCATCGCCTTCTATCGCCTTC
TTGACGAGTTCTTCTGAGCGGGACTCTGGGGTTCGAAATGACCGACCAAGCGACGCCCAACCTGCCATCA
CGATGGCCGCAATAAAATATCTTTATTTTCATTACATCTGTGTGTTGGTTTTTTGTGTGAATCGATAGCG
ATAAGGATCCTCTTTGCGCTTGCGTTTTCCCTTGTCCAGATAGCCCAGTAGCTGACATTCATCCGGGGTC
AGCACCGTTTCTGCGGACTGGCTTTCTACCCGGTATCAGCTCACTCAAAGGCGGTAATACGGTTATCCAC
AGAATCAGGGGATAACGCAGGAAAGAACATGTGAGCAAAAGGCCAGCAAAAGGCCAGGAACCGTAAAAAG
GCCGCGTTGCTGGCGTTTTTCCATAGGCTCCGCCCCCCTGACGAGCATCACAAAAATCGACGCTCAAGTC
AGAGGTGGCGAAACCCGACAGGACTATAAAGATACCAGGCGTTTCCCCCTGGAAGCTCCCTCGTGCGCTC
TCCTGTTCCGACCCTGCCGCTTACCGGATACCTGTCCGCCTTTCTCCCTTCGGGAAGCGTGGCGCTTTCT
CATAGCTCACGCTGTAGGTATCTCAGTTCGGTGTAGGTCGTTCGCTCCAAGCTGGGCTGTGTGCACGAAC
CCCCCGTTCAGCCCGACCGCTGCGCCTTATCCGGTAACTATCGTCTTGAGTCCAACCCGGTAAGACACGA
CTTATCGCCACTGGCAGCAGCCACTGGTAACAGGATTAGCAGAGCGAGGTATGTAGGCGGTGCTACAGAG
TTCTTGAAGTGGTGGCCTAACTACGGCTACACTAGAAGGACAGTATTTGGTATCTGCGCTCTGCTGAAGC
CAGTTACCTTCGGAAAAAGAGTTGGTAGCTCTTGATCCGGCAAACAAACCACCGCTGGTAGCGGTGGTTT
TTTTGTTTGCAAGCAGCAGATTACGCGCAGAAAAAAAGGATTTCAAGAAGATCCTTTGATCTTTTCTACG
GGGTCTGACGCTCAGTGGAACGAAAACTCACGTTAAGGGATTTTGGTCATGAGATTATCAAAAAGGATCT
TCACCTAGATCCTTTTATAGTCCGGAAATACAGGAACGCACGCTGGATGGCCCTTCGCTGGGATGGTGAA
ACCATGAAAAATGGCAGCTTCAGTGGATTAAGTGGGGGTAATGTGGCCTGTACCCTCTGGTTGCATAGGT
ATTCATACGGTTAAAATTTATCAGGCGCGATTGCGGCAGTTTTTCGGGTGGTTTGTTGCCATTTTTACCT
GTCTGCTGCCGTGATCGCGCTGAACGCGTTTTAGCGGTGCGTACAATTAAGGGATTATGGTAAATCCACT
TACTGTCTGCCCTCGTAGCCATCGAGATAAACCGCAGTACTCCGGCCACGATGCGTCCGGCGTAGAGGAT
CGAGATCT
Features (pLannotate 1.2.2; 19 found; start..end, strand, type, name):
    140..517     +  enhancer       CMV enhancer: human cytomegalovirus immediate early enhancer
    519..718     +  promoter       CMV promoter: human cytomegalovirus (CMV) immediate early promoter
    857..989     +  intron         chimeric intron: chimera between introns from human β-globin and immunoglobulin heavy chain genes
   1033..1051    +  promoter       T7 promoter: promoter for bacteriophage T7 RNA polymerase
   1065..2534    +  CDS            Clk3: CLK3_RAT - Experimental evidence at protein level: Swiss-Prot protein existence level 1. Dual specificity kinase acting on both serine/threonine and tyrosine-containing substrates. Phosphorylates serine- and arginine- rich (SR) proteins of the spliceosomal complex. May be a constituent of a network of regulatory mechanisms that enable SR proteins to control RNA splicing and can cause redistribution of SR proteins from speckles to a diffuse nucleoplasmic distribution. Phosphorylates SRSF1 and SRSF3. Regulates the alternative splicing of tissue factor (F3) pre- mRNA in endothelial cells (By simi
   2612..2641    +  misc_feature   MCS (fragment): pUC18/19 multiple cloning site
   2648..2697    +  CDS            SET1 (fragment): solubility-enhancement tag derived from T7 phage gene 10B
   2705..2724    +  terminator     T7 terminator (fragment): transcription terminator for bacteriophage T7 RNA polymerase
   2746..2867    -  polyA_signal   SV40 poly(A) signal: SV40 polyadenylation signal
   2890..2958    -  CDS            large T antigen (fragment): large T antigen from SV40 (simian virus 40)
   2963..2995    +  rep_origin     M13 ori (fragment): M13 bacteriophage origin of replication; arrow indicates direction of (+) strand synthesis
   2996..3047    -  misc_feature   bom (fragment): basis of mobility region from pBR322
   3112..3469    +  promoter       SV40 promoter: SV40 enhancer and early promoter
   3484..3531    +  promoter       EM7 promoter: synthetic bacterial promoter&nbsp
   3563..4354    +  CDS            neo: KKA2_KLEPN - Also known as kan, nptII. Experimental evidence at protein level: Swiss-Prot protein existence level 1. Resistance to kanamycin, neomycin, paromomycin, ribostamycin, butirosin and gentamicin B. From Klebsiella pneumoniae.
   4421..4469    +  polyA_signal   poly(A) signal: synthetic polyadenylation signal
   4490..4579    -  CDS            tnpA (fragment): TN5P_ECOLX - Also known as tnp. Experimental evidence at protein level: Swiss-Prot protein existence level 1. Mediates transposition of transposon Tn5 by a 'cut and paste' mechanism. First, the monomeric transposase binds the 19 bp inverted DNA repeats flanking the transposon. Then, dimerization of the DNA- bound transposase creates a synaptic DNA complex. After nicking of the first DNA strand, excision of the transposon proceeds through a series of intermediates. The transposase then mediates the insertion of the transposon at a new site by strand transfer. The activity of the wild- type tran
   4708..5296    -  rep_origin     ori: high-copy-number ColE1/pMB1/pBR322/pUC origin of replication
   5412..5695    +  misc_feature   cer region: ColE1-derived recombination site that helps to maintain plasmids as monomers
