[The description below was written by a language model from this plasmid's Addgene catalogue record and pLannotate feature annotations shown in this document.]
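Description:
CLK3-HiBiT Fusion Vector is a mammalian expression plasmid built on the pBiT3.1-C [CMV/HiBiT/Blast] backbone. It expresses human CLK3, a dual-specificity kinase that phosphorylates serine/arginine-rich splicing factors, with a HiBiT tag supplied by the backbone at the C terminus. The sequenced record is 5,748 nt. The CMV immediate-early enhancer and promoter drive transcription through a chimeric β-globin/immunoglobulin intron, which generally improves mRNA processing and expression. A T7 promoter lies just upstream of the coding region and could support in vitro transcription. The CLK3 open reading frame, recorded as unmutated, was matched by the automated annotation to the rat orthologue, but the catalogue lists it as human. An SV40 polyadenylation signal follows it. HiBiT itself is not called as a feature, so it presumably sits in the short unannotated stretch after the CLK3 coding sequence. The small MCS, SET1, T7 terminator, large T antigen, M13 ori, bom and Tn5 transposase fragments are probably low-confidence partial matches.

In bacteria the plasmid replicates from a high-copy ColE1/pUC-type origin. A cer site helps keep it monomeric, and selection is with kanamycin. The catalogue and the feature table disagree on the mammalian marker. The catalogue and backbone name give blasticidin, whereas the annotation shows an SV40 early promoter and a bacterial EM7 promoter in tandem driving a neo/nptII gene with a synthetic poly(A) signal, and no blasticidin resistance gene. That arrangement would confer kanamycin resistance in bacteria and would be expected to give G418 resistance in mammalian cells.

HiBiT is a small peptide that complements the LgBiT protein to reconstitute a luminescent NanoLuc-type luciferase. The construct therefore suits luminescence-based detection or quantification of CLK3 protein in transfected cells, although the record itself states only expression as the purpose.
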