Addgene plasmid #236903: CLK3-HiBiT Fusion Vector
Purpose: Express CLK3-HiBiT in Mammalian Cells under a CMV promoter
Depositing lab: Promega Corporation.
Backbone
  Vector backbone: pBiT3.1-C [CMV/HiBiT/Blast] Vector
  Vector type: Mammalian Expression
  Selectable markers: Blasticidin
Growth in bacteria
  Bacterial resistance: Kanamycin, 50 μg/mL
  Growth temperature: 37°C
  Growth strain: DH5alpha
  Copy number: High Copy
Gene/Insert
  Gene/Insert name: CLK3
  Species: H. sapiens (human)
  Mutation: None
  Entrez Gene: CLK3 (a.k.a. PHCLK3, PHCLK3/152)
  Promoter: CMV
  Tag / fusion protein: HiBiT (C terminal on backbone)
  Cloning method: Other
Terms and licenses: Academic/Nonprofit Terms; Industry Terms
How to cite: CLK3-HiBiT Fusion Vector was a gift from Promega Corporation (Addgene plasmid # 236903 ; http://n2t.net/addgene:236903 ; RRID:Addgene_236903)
